>Addgene plasmid #238534 | pMSCV-RUNX1-4A | addgene full sequence | sequence record 476287 | Addgene NGS Result
TGAAAGACCCCACCTGTAGGTTTGGCAAGCTAGCTTAAGTAACGCCATTTTGCAAGGCATGGAAAATACA
TAACTGAGAATAGAGAAGTTCAGATCAAGGTTAGGAACAGAGAGACAGCAGAATATGGGCCAAACAGGAT
ATCTGTGGTAAGCAGTTCCTGCCCCGGCTCAGGGCCAAGAACAGATGGTCCCCAGATGCGGTCCCGCCCT
CAGCAGTTTCTAGAGAACCATCAGATGTTTCCAGGGTGCCCCAAGGACCTGAAATGACCCTGTGCCTTAT
TTGAACTAACCAATCAGTTCGCTTCTCGCTTCTGTTCGCGCGCTTCTGCTCCCCGAGCTCAATAAAAGAG
CCCACAACCCCTCACTCGGCGCGCCAGTCCTCCGATAGACTGCGTCGCCCGGGTACCCGTATTCCCAATA
AAGCCTCTTGCTGTTTGCATCCGAATCGTGGACTCGCTGATCCTTGGGAGGGTCTCCTCAGATTGATTGA
CTGCCCACCTCGGGGGTCTTTCATTTGGAGGTTCCACCGAGATTTGGAGACCCCTGCCCAGGGACCACCG
ACCCCCCCGCCGGGAGGTAAGCTGGCCAGCGGTCGTTTCGTGTCTGTCTCTGTCTTTGTGCGTGTTTGTG
CCGGCATCTAATGTTTGCGCCTGCGTCTGTACTAGTTAGCTAACTAGCTCTGTATCTGGCGGACCCGTGG
TGGAACTGACGAGTTCTGAACACCCGGCCGCAACCCTGGGAGACGTCCCAGGGACTTTGGGGGCCGTTTT
TGTGGCCCGACCTGAGGAAGGGAGTCGATGTGGAATCCGACCCCGTCAGGATATGTGGTTCTGGTAGGAG
ACGAGAACCTAAAACAGTTCCCGCCTCCGTCTGAATTTTTGCTTTCGGTTTGGAACCGAAGCCGCGCGTC
TTGTCTGCTGCAGCGCTGCAGCATCGTTCTGTGTTGTCTCTGTCTGACTGTGTTTCTGTATTTGTCTGAA
AATTAGGGCCAGACTGTTACCACTCCCTTAAGTTTGACCTTAGGTCACTGGAAAGATGTCGAGCGGATCG
CTCACAACCAGTCGGTAGATGTCAAGAAGAGACGTTGGGTTACCTTCTGCTCTGCAGAATGGCCAACCTT
TAACGTCGGATGGCCGCGAGACGGCACCTTTAACCGAGACCTCATCACCCAGGTTAAGATCAAGGTCTTT
TCACCTGGCCCGCATGGACACCCAGACCAGGTCCCCTACATCGTGACCTGGGAAGCCTTGGCTTTTGACC
CCCCTCCCTGGGTCAAGCCCTTTGTACACCCTAAGCCTCCGCCTCCTCTTCCTCCATCCGCCCCGTCTCT
CCCCCTTGAACCTCCTCGTTCGACCCCGCCTCGATCCTCCCTTTATCCAGCCCTCACTCCTTCTCTAGGC
GCCGGAATTAGATCATCACAAGTTTGTACAAAAAAGCAGGCTTCACCATGGCATACCCATACGACGTGCC
TGACTACGCCTCCCGTATCCCCGTAGATGCCAGCACGAGCCGCCGCTTCACGCCGCCTTCCACCGCGCTG
AGCCCAGGCAAGATGAGCGAGGCGTTGCCGCTGGGCGCCCCGGACGCCGGCGCTGCCCTGGCCGGCAAGC
TGAGGAGCGGCGACCGCAGCATGGTGGAGGTGCTGGCCGACCACCCGGGCGAGCTGGTGCGCACCGACAG
CCCCAACTTCCTCTGCTCCGTGCTGCCTACGCACTGGCGCTGCAACAAGACCCTGCCCATCGCTTTCAAG
GTGGTGGCCCTAGGGGATGTTCCAGATGGCACTCTGGTCACTGTGATGGCTGGCAATGATGAAAACTACT
CGGCTGAGCTGAGAAATGCTACCGCAGCCATGAAGAACCAGGTTGCAAGATTTAATGACCTCAGGTTTGT
CGGTCGAAGTGGAAGAGGGAAAAGCTTCACTCTGACCATCACTGTCTTCACAAACCCACCGCAAGTCGCC
ACCTACCACAGAGCCATCAAAATCACAGTGGATGGGCCCCGAGAACCTCGAAGACATCGGCAGAAACTAG
ATGATCGGACCAAGCCCGGGAGCTTGTCCTTTTCCGAGCGGCTCAGTGAACTGGAGCAGCTGCGGCGCAC
AGCCATGAGGGTCAGCCCACACCACCCAGCCCCCACGCCCAACCCTCGTGCCTCCCTGAACCACTCCACT
GCCTTTAACCCTCAGCCTCAGAGTCAGATGCAGGATACAAGGCAGATCCAACCAGCCCCACCGTGGTCCT
ACGATCAGTCCTACCAATACCTGGGATCCATTGCCGCTCCTTCTGTGCACCCAGCAGCGCCCATTGCACC
TGGACGTGCCAGCGGCATGACAACCCTCTCTGCAGAACTTTCCAGTCGACTCTCAACGGCACCCGACCTG
ACAGCGTTCAGCGACCCGCGCCAGTTCCCCGCGCTGCCCTCCATCTCCGACCCCCGCATGCACTATCCAG
GCGCCTTCACCTACTCCCCGACGCCGGTCACCTCGGGCATCGGCATCGGCATGTCGGCCATGGGCTCGGC
CACGCGCTACCACACCTACCTGCCGCCGCCCTACCCCGGCTCGTCGCAAGCGCAGGGAGGCCCGTTCCAA
GCCAGCTCGCCCTCCTACCACCTGTACTACGGCGCCTCGGCCGGCTCCTACCAGTTCTCCATGGTGGGCG
GCGAGCGCTCGCCGCCGCGCATCCTGCCGCCCTGCACCAACGCCTCCACCGGCTCCGCGCTGCTCAACCC
CAGCCTCCCGAACCAGAGCGACGTGGTGGAGGCCGAGGGCAGCCACAGCAACTCCCCCACCAACATGGCG
CCCTCCGCGCGCCTGGAGGAGGCCGTGTGGCGGCCCTACTGAGACCCAGCTTTCTTGTACAAAGTGGTGA
TCGCGTTCTACCGGGTAGGGGAGGCGCTTTTCCCAAGGCAGTCTGGAGCATGCGCTTTAGCAGCCCCGCT
GGGCACTTGGCGCTACACAAGTGGCCTCTGGCCTCGCACACATTCCACATCCACCGGTAGGCGCCAACCG
GCTCCGTTCTTTGGTGGCCCCTTCGCGCCACCTTCTACTCCTCCCCTAGTCAGGAAGTTCCCCCCCGCCC
CGCAGCTCGCGTCGTGCAGGACGTGACAAATGGAAGTAGCACGTCTCACTAGTCTCGTGCAGATGGACAG
CACCGCTGAGCAATGGAAGCGGGTAGGCCTTTGGGGCAGCGGCCAATAGCAGCTTTGCTCCTTCGCTTTC
TGGGCTCAGAGGCTGGGAAGGGGTGGGTCCGGGGGCGGGCTCAGGGGCGGGCTCAGGGGCGGGGCGGGCG
CCCGAAGGTCCTCCGGAGGCCCGGCATTCTGCACGCTTCAAAAGCGCACGTCTGCCGCGCTGTTCTCCTC
TTCCTCATCTCCGGGCCTTTCGACCTGCAGCCCAAGCTTACCATGACCGAGTACAAGCCCACGGTGCGCC
TCGCCACCCGCGACGACGTCCCCAGGGCCGTACGCACCCTCGCCGCCGCGTTCGCCGACTACCCCGCCAC
GCGCCACACCGTCGATCCGGACCGCCACATCGAGCGGGTCACCGAGCTGCAAGAACTCTTCCTCACGCGC
GTCGGGCTCGACATCGGCAAGGTGTGGGTCGCGGACGACGGCGCCGCGGTGGCGGTCTGGACCACGCCGG
AGAGCGTCGAAGCGGGGGCGGTGTTCGCCGAGATCGGCCCGCGCATGGCCGAGTTGAGCGGTTCCCGGCT
GGCCGCGCAGCAACAGATGGAAGGCCTCCTGGCGCCGCACCGGCCCAAGGAGCCCGCGTGGTTCCTGGCC
ACCGTCGGCGTCTCGCCCGACCACCAGGGCAAGGGTCTGGGCAGCGCCGTCGTGCTCCCCGGAGTGGAGG
CGGCCGAGCGCGCCGGGGTGCCCGCCTTCCTGGAGACCTCCGCGCCCCGCAACCTCCCCTTCTACGAGCG
GCTCGGCTTCACCGTCACCGCCGACGTCGAGGTGCCCGAAGGACCGCGCACCTGGTGCATGACCCGCAAG
CCCGGTGCCTGACGCCCGCCCCACGACCCGCAGCGCCCGACCGAAAGGAGCGCACGACCCCATGCATCGA
TAAAATAAAAGATTTTATTTAGTCTCCAGAAAAAGGGGGGAATGAAAGACCCCACCTGTAGGTTTGGCAA
GCTAGCTTAAGTAACGCCATTTTGCAAGGCATGGAAAATACATAACTGAGAATAGAGAAGTTCAGATCAA
GGTTAGGAACAGAGAGACAGCAGAATATGGGCCAAACAGGATATCTGTGGTAAGCAGTTCCTGCCCCGGC
TCAGGGCCAAGAACAGATGGTCCCCAGATGCGGTCCCGCCCTCAGCAGTTTCTAGAGAACCATCAGATGT
TTCCAGGGTGCCCCAAGGACCTGAAATGACCCTGTGCCTTATTTGAACTAACCAATCAGTTCGCTTCTCG
CTTCTGTTCGCGCGCTTCTGCTCCCCGAGCTCAATAAAAGAGCCCACAACCCCTCACTCGGCGCGCCAGT
CCTCCGATAGACTGCGTCGCCCGGGTACCCGTGTATCCAATAAACCCTCTTGCAGTTGCATCCGACTTGT
GGTCTCGCTGTTCCTTGGGAGGGTCTCCTCTGAGTGATTGACTACCCGTCAGCGGGGGTCTTTCATGGGT
AACAGTTTCTTGAAGTTGGAGAACAACATTCTGAGGGTAGGAGTCGAATATTAAGTAATCCTGACTCAAT
TAGCCACTGTTTTGAATCCACATACTCCAATACTCCTGAAATAGTTCATTATGGACAGCGCAGAAAGAGC
TGGGGAGAATTGTGAAATTGTTATCCGCTCACAATTCCACACAACATACGAGCCGGAAGCATAAAGTGTA
AAGCCTGGGGTGCCTAATGAGTGAGCTAACTCACATTAATTGCGTTGCGCTCACTGCCCGCTTTCCAGTC
GGGAAACCTGTCGTGCCAGCTGCATTAATGAATCGGCCAACGCGCGGGGAGAGGCGGTTTGCGTATTGGG
CGCTCTTCCGCTTCCTCGCTCACTGACTCGCTGCGCTCGGTCGTTCGGCTGCGGCGAGCGGTATCAGCTC
ACTCAAAGGCGGTAATACGGTTATCCACAGAATCAGGGGATAACGCAGGAAAGAACATGTGAGCAAAAGG
CCAGCAAAAGGCCAGGAACCGTAAAAAGGCCGCGTTGCTGGCGTTTTTCCATAGGCTCCGCCCCCCTGAC
GAGCATCACAAAAATCGACGCTCAAGTCAGAGGTGGCGAAACCCGACAGGACTATAAAGATACCAGGCGT
TTCCCCCTGGAAGCTCCCTCGTGCGCTCTCCTGTTCCGACCCTGCCGCTTACCGGATACCTGTCCGCCTT
TCTCCCTTCGGGAAGCGTGGCGCTTTCTCATAGCTCACGCTGTAGGTATCTCAGTTCGGTGTAGGTCGTT
CGCTCCAAGCTGGGCTGTGTGCACGAACCCCCCGTTCAGCCCGACCGCTGCGCCTTATCCGGTAACTATC
GTCTTGAGTCCAACCCGGTAAGACACGACTTATCGCCACTGGCAGCAGCCACTGGTAACAGGATTAGCAG
AGCGAGGTATGTAGGCGGTGCTACAGAGTTCTTGAAGTGGTGGCCTAACTACGGCTACACTAGAAGAACA
GTATTTGGTATCTGCGCTCTGCTGAAGCCAGTTACCTTCGGAAAAAGAGTTGGTAGCTCTTGATCCGGCA
AACAAACCACCGCTGGTAGCGGTGGTTTTTTTGTTTGCAAGCAGCAGATTACGCGCAGAAAAAAAGGATC
TCAAGAAGATCCTTTGATCTTTTCTACGGGGTCTGACGCTCAGTGGAACGAAAACTCACGTTAAGGGATT
TTGGTCATGAGATTATCAAAAAGGATCTTCACCTAGATCCTTTTAAATTAAAAATGAAGTTTTAAATCAA
TCTAAAGTATATATGAGTAAACTTGGTCTGACAGTTACCAATGCTTAATCAGTGAGGCACCTATCTCAGC
GATCTGTCTATTTCGTTCATCCATAGTTGCCTGACTCCCCGTCGTGTAGATAACTACGATACGGGAGGGC
TTACCATCTGGCCCCAGTGCTGCAATGATACCGCGAGACCCACGCTCACCGGCTCCAGATTTATCAGCAA
TAAACCAGCCAGCCGGAAGGGCCGAGCGCAGAAGTGGTCCTGCAACTTTATCCGCCTCCATCCAGTCTAT
TAATTGTTGCCGGGAAGCTAGAGTAAGTAGTTCGCCAGTTAATAGTTTGCGCAACGTTGTTGCCATTGCT
ACAGGCATCGTGGTGTCACGCTCGTCGTTTGGTATGGCTTCATTCAGCTCCGGTTCCCAACGATCAAGGC
GAGTTACATGATCCCCCATGTTGTGCAAAAAAGCGGTTAGCTCCTTCGGTCCTCCGATCGTTGTCAGAAG
TAAGTTGGCCGCAGTGTTATCACTCATGGTTATGGCAGCACTGCATAATTCTCTTACTGTCATGCCATCC
GTAAGATGCTTTTCTGTGACTGGTGAGTACTCAACCAAGTCATTCTGAGAATAGTGTATGCGGCGACCGA
GTTGCTCTTGCCCGGCGTCAATACGGGATAATACCGCGCCACATAGCAGAACTTTAAAAGTGCTCATCAT
TGGAAAACGTTCTTCGGGGCGAAAACTCTCAAGGATCTTACCGCTGTTGAGATCCAGTTCGATGTAACCC
ACTCGTGCACCCAACTGATCTTCAGCATCTTTTACTTTCACCAGCGTTTCTGGGTGAGCAAAAACAGGAA
GGCAAAATGCCGCAAAAAAGGGAATAAGGGCGACACGGAAATGTTGAATACTCATACTCTTCCTTTTTCA
ATATTATTGAAGCATTTATCAGGGTTATTGTCTCATGAGCGGATACATATTTGAATGTATTTAGAAAAAT
AAACAAATAGGGGTTCCGCGCACATTTCCCCGAAAAGTGCCACCTGACGTCTAAGAAACCATTATTATCA
TGACATTAACCTATAAAAATAGGCGTATCACGAGGCCCTTTCGTCTCGCGCGTTTCGGTGATGACGGTGA
AAACCTCTGACACATGCAGCTCCCGGAGACGGTCACAGCTTGTCTGTAAGCGGATGCCGGGAGCAGACAA
GCCCGTCAGGGCGCGTCAGCGGGTGTTGGCGGGTGTCGGGGCTGGCTTAACTATGCGGCATCAGAGCAGA
TTGTACTGAGAGTGCACCATATGCGGTGTGAAATACCGCACAGATGCGTAAGGAGAAAATACCGCATCAG
GCGCCATTCGCCATTCAGGCTGCGCAACTGTTGGGAAGGGCGATCGGTGCGGGCCTCTTCGCTATTACGC
CAGCTGGCGAAAGGGGGATGTGCTGCAAGGCGATTAAGTTGGGTAACGCCAGGGTTTTCCCAGTCACGAC
GTTGTAAAACGACGGCGCAAGGAATGGTGCATGCAAGGAGATGGCGCCCAACAGTCCCCCGGCCACGGGG
CCTGCCACCATACCCACGCCGAAACAAGCGCTCATGAGCCCGAAGTGGCGAGCCCGATCTTCCCCATCGG
TGATGTCGGCGATATAGGCGCCAGCAACCGCACCTGTGGCGCCGGTGATGCCGGCCACGATGCGTCCGGC
GTAGAGGCGATTAGTCCAATTTGTTAAAGACAGGATATCAGTGGTCCAGGCTCTAGTTTTGACTCAACAA
TATCACCAGCTGAAGCCTATAGAGTACGAGCCATAGATAAAATAAAAGATTTTATTTAGTCTCCAGAAAA
AGGGGGGAA
Features (pLannotate 1.2.2; 21 found; start..end, strand, type, name):
    579..920     +  misc_feature   MESV Ψ: packaging signal of murine embryonic stem cell virus
    987..1403    +  CDS            gag (truncated): truncated Moloney murine leukemia virus (MMLV) gag gene lacking the start codon
   1418..1442    +  protein_bind   attB1: mutant version of attB; recombination site for the Gateway® BP reaction BP Clonase™
   1484..2839    +  CDS            RUNX1: RUNX1_HUMAN - Also known as AML1, CBFA2. Experimental evidence at protein level: Swiss-Prot protein existence level 1. Isoform AML-1L interferes with the transactivation activity of RUNX1. From Homo sapiens (Human).
   2844..2868    -  protein_bind   attB2: mutant version of attB; recombination site for the Gateway® BP reaction BP Clonase™
   2883..3382    +  promoter       PGK promoter: mouse phosphoglycerate kinase 1 promoter
   3403..4002    +  CDS            PuroR: puromycin N-acetyltransferase; pac from Streptomyces alboniger; confers resistance to puromycin
   4102..4616    +  LTR            3' LTR: 3' long terminal repeat from murine embryonic stem cell virus
   4778..4794    -  protein_bind   lac operator: The lac repressor binds to the lac operator to inhibit transcription in E. coli. This inhibition can be relieved by adding lactose or isopropyl-β-D-thiogalactopyranoside (IPTG). lac repressor encoded by lacI
   4802..4832    -  promoter       lac promoter: promoter for the E. coli lac operon
   4847..4868    -  protein_bind   CAP binding site: CAP binding activates transcription in the presence of cAMP. E. coli catabolite activator protein
   4881..4973    -  CDS            lacI (fragment): lac repressor; lacI; The lac repressor binds to the lac operator to inhibit transcription in E. coli. This inhibition can be relieved by adding lactose or isopropyl-β-D-thiogalactopyranoside (IPTG).
   5156..5744    -  rep_origin     ori: high-copy-number ColE1/pMB1/pBR322/pUC origin of replication
   5915..6775    -  CDS            AmpR: β-lactamase; bla; confers resistance to ampicillin, carbenicillin, and related antibiotics
   6776..6880    -  promoter       AmpR promoter: bla
   6975..7010    +  CDS            rop (fragment): Rop protein, which maintains plasmids at low copy number; rop
   7112..7211    +  misc_feature   bom (fragment): basis of mobility region from pBR322
   7217..7366    -  CDS            lacZα (fragment): LacZα fragment of β-galactosidase; lacZ fragment
   7366..7567    -  CDS            TcR (fragment): tetracycline efflux protein; tet; confers resistance to tetracycline
   7568..7666    +  CDS            env (fragment): murine leukemia virus gPr80 envelope polyprotein precursor; env; proteolytically cleaved into gp70SU and p15TM subunits
   7708..515     +  LTR            5' LTR (across the origin): 5' long terminal repeat from murine embryonic stem cell virus
