[The description below was written by a language model from this plasmid's Addgene catalogue record and pLannotate feature annotations shown in this document.]
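Description:
pMSCV-RUNX1-4A is a 7.7 kb retroviral expression plasmid built on the pMSCV-F-BirA backbone for stable overexpression of a phosphorylation-site mutant of human RUNX1 in mammalian cells. The catalogue entry classes it as lentiviral. However, the annotated elements are those of a murine stem cell virus gammaretroviral vector: MESV-derived 5′ and 3′ LTRs, the MESV Ψ packaging signal, and a truncated MMLV gag segment lacking its start codon, which extends the packaging region. No viral structural or enzymatic genes are present apart from a short env fragment outside the transfer cassette, so these functions would have to be supplied in trans by a packaging system to produce particles. In bacteria the plasmid replicates from a high-copy ColE1/pUC-type origin and is selected with ampicillin through the β-lactamase gene. Small remnants of lacI, lacZα, rop, bom and TcR are backbone leftovers without an evident role.

The RUNX1 coding sequence sits downstream of Ψ/gag and is transcribed from the 5′ LTR (the MSCV promoter). It is flanked by attB1 and attB2 sites, which points to Gateway recombination, although the record lists the cloning method as unknown. The insert carries four alanine substitutions, S249A, S266A, T273A and S276A, which prevent phosphorylation at those residues. Immediately downstream, a mouse PGK promoter drives puromycin N-acetyltransferase, allowing selection of transduced or transfected cells with puromycin. No epitope tag or reporter is annotated. The associated publication concerns CDK9 phosphorylation of RUNX1 in fate choice of megakaryocytic-erythroid progenitors. This suggests the construct serves as a non-phosphorylatable RUNX1 for comparison in such experiments.
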