Addgene plasmid #238534: pMSCV-RUNX1-4A
Purpose: Used for overexpression of human RUNX1 in mammalian cells. Contains mutations that prevent phosphorylation at some sites of the translated protein.
Depositing lab: Diane Krause. Depositing organization: Yale University. Publication: CDK9 phosphorylates RUNX1 to promote megakaryocytic fate in megakaryocytic-erythroid progenitors. Kwon N, Lu YC, Thompson EN, Mancuso RI, Wang L, Zhang PX, Krause DS. Blood. 2024 Oct 24;144(17):1800-1812. doi: 10.1182/blood.2024023963. PubMed 39102635.
Backbone
  Vector backbone: pMSCV-F-BirA
  Backbone size w/o insert (bp): 5202
  Total vector size (bp): 7709
  Modifications to backbone: Added human RUNX1 driven by MSCV, and Puromycin driven by the PGK promoter
  Vector type: Mammalian Expression, Lentiviral
  Selectable markers: Puromycin
Growth in bacteria
  Bacterial resistance: Ampicillin, 100 μg/mL
  Growth temperature: 37°C
  Growth strain: NEB Stable
  Copy number: Unknown
Gene/Insert 1
  Gene/Insert name: RUNX1
  Species: H. sapiens (human)
  Insert size (bp): 1343
  Mutation: S249A, S266A, T273A, S276A
  GenBank ID: XM_054324894.1
  Entrez Gene: RUNX1 (a.k.a. AML1, AML1-EVI-1, AMLCR1, CBF2alpha, CBFA2, EVI-1, PEBP2aB, PEBP2alpha)
  Promoter: MSCV
  Cloning method: Unknown
  Sequencing primers: 5′ CTGAGCCCAGGCAAGATGAG; 3′ gagcatgcgctttagcagcc
Gene/Insert 2
  Gene/Insert name: Puromycin
  Insert size (bp): 600
  GenBank ID: ON783971.1
  Promoter: PGK
  Cloning method: Unknown
  Sequencing primers: 5′ cggcattctgcacgcttcaa; 3′ aggggttgtgggctctttta
Terms and licenses: Academic/Nonprofit Terms; Industry Terms: Not Available to Industry
How to cite: pMSCV-RUNX1-4A was a gift from Diane Krause (Addgene plasmid # 238534 ; http://n2t.net/addgene:238534 ; RRID:Addgene_238534)
